Addgene plasmid #116486: pHAGE-PIK3CA-E545Q
Purpose: Lentiviral expression of PIK3CA E545Q
Depositing lab: Gordon Mills & Kenneth Scott. Depositing organization: Baylor College of Medicine. Publication: Systematic Functional Annotation of Somatic Mutations in Cancer. Ng PK, Li J, Jeong KJ, Shao S, Chen H, Tsang YH, Sengupta S, Wang Z, Bhavana VH, Tran R, Soewito S, Minussi DC, Moreno D, Kong K, Dogruluk T, Lu H, Gao J, Tokheim C, Zhou DC, Johnson AM, Zeng J, Ip CKM, Ju Z, Wester M, Yu S, Li Y, Vellano CP, Schultz N, Karchin R, Ding L, Lu Y, Cheung LWT, Chen K, Shaw KR, Meric-Bernstam F, Scott KL, Yi S, Sahni N, Liang H, Mills GB. Cancer Cell. 2018 Mar 12;33(3):450-462.e10. doi: 10.1016/j.ccell.2018.01.021. PubMed 29533785.
Backbone
  Vector backbone: pHAGE
  Vector type: Lentiviral
Growth in bacteria
  Bacterial resistance: Ampicillin, 100 μg/mL
  Growth temperature: 37°C
  Growth strain: Stbl3
  Copy number: High Copy
Gene/Insert
  Gene/Insert name: PIK3CA
  Species: H. sapiens (human)
  Mutation: E545Q
  Entrez Gene: PIK3CA (a.k.a. CCM4, CLAPO, CLOVE, CWS5, HMH, MCAP, MCM, MCMTC, PI3K, PI3K-alpha, p110-alpha)
  Cloning method: Gateway Cloning
Terms and licenses: Academic/Nonprofit Terms; Industry Terms: Not Available to Industry
How to cite: pHAGE-PIK3CA-E545Q was a gift from Gordon Mills & Kenneth Scott (Addgene plasmid # 116486 ; http://n2t.net/addgene:116486 ; RRID:Addgene_116486)
