[The description below was written by a language model from this plasmid's Addgene catalogue record and pLannotate feature annotations shown in this document.]
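Description:
pHAGE-PIK3CA-E545Q is an HIV-1-derived lentiviral expression plasmid of about 11.8 kb built on the pHAGE backbone. It carries the human PIK3CA coding sequence with the E545Q substitution. PIK3CA encodes p110-alpha, the catalytic subunit of phosphoinositide 3-kinase, which converts PtdIns(4,5)P2 to PIP3 and so recruits effectors such as AKT1 and PDPK1 to the membrane. The plasmid is propagated in E. coli through a high-copy ColE1/pUC-type origin and selected with ampicillin (AmpR, beta-lactamase). The record lists a recombination-deficient strain for growth, as is usual for LTR-containing vectors.

The viral portion runs from a truncated 5' LTR through the Ψ packaging signal, a gag fragment, the Rev response element and the cPPT/CTS to a self-inactivating ΔU3 3' LTR. These elements support packaging of the genomic RNA, Rev-dependent nuclear export and efficient transduction, while leaving the integrated provirus without LTR promoter activity. Expression therefore comes from the internal EF-1α promoter. The PIK3CA open reading frame was introduced by Gateway cloning and is flanked by attB1 and attB2 sites. Downstream lie short T3 and T7 promoter sequences, an attB4 fragment and a V5 tag sequence. The record does not establish whether the V5 tag is fused in frame to the insert. An EMCV IRES followed by EGFP lets transduced cells be identified by fluorescence from the same transcript, and a WPRE enhances transcript expression. No mammalian drug-selection marker is annotated.

The stated purpose is lentiviral expression of this PIK3CA variant, and the associated publication concerns the systematic functional annotation of somatic cancer mutations.
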