Features (pLannotate 1.2.2; 30 found; start..end, strand, type, name):
     17..355     +  CDS            HIV-1 gag (fragment): gag protein from human immunodeficiency virus 1; gag
    530..763     +  misc_feature   RRE: The Rev response element (RRE) of HIV-1 allows for Rev-dependent mRNA export from the nucleus to the cytoplasm.
   1140..1240    +  CDS            Rev (fragment): human immunodeficiency virus 1 (HIV-1) Rev protein; rev; enhances nuclear export of unspliced and incompletely spliced viral mRNAs
   1285..1402    +  misc_feature   cPPT/CTS: central polypurine tract and central termination sequence of HIV-1
   1450..2628    +  promoter       EF-1α promoter: strong constitutive promoter for human elongation factor EF-1α
   2649..2669    +  protein_bind   attB1: mutant version of attB; core recombination site for the Gateway® BP reaction BP Clonase™
   2675..5878    +  CDS            PIK3CA: PK3CA_HUMAN - Experimental evidence at protein level: Swiss-Prot protein existence level 1. Phosphoinositide-3-kinase (PI3K) phosphorylates phosphatidylinositol (PI) and its phosphorylated derivatives at position 3 of the inositol ring to produce 3-phosphoinositides (PubMed:15135396, PubMed:23936502, PubMed:28676499). Uses ATP and PtdIns(4,5)P2 (phosphatidylinositol 4,5-bisphosphate) to generate phosphatidylinositol 3,4,5-trisphosphate (PIP3) (PubMed:15135396, PubMed:28676499). PIP3 plays a key role by recruiting PH domain- containing proteins to the membrane, including AKT1 and PDPK1, activat
   5883..5907    -  protein_bind   attB2: mutant version of attB; recombination site for the Gateway® BP reaction BP Clonase™
   5915..5933    +  promoter       T3 promoter: promoter for bacteriophage T3 RNA polymerase
   5959..5977    -  promoter       T7 promoter: promoter for bacteriophage T7 RNA polymerase
   5983..6001    -  protein_bind   attB4 (fragment): mutant version of attB; core recombination site for the Gateway® BP reaction BP Clonase™
   6057..6098    +  CDS            V5 tag: epitope tag from simian virus 5
   6224..6686    +  misc_feature   IRES: internal ribosome entry site (IRES) of the encephalomyocarditis virus (EMCV)
   6700..7419    +  CDS            EGFP: the original enhanced GFP (Yang et al., 1996) mammalian codon-optimized
   7433..8021    +  misc_feature   WPRE: woodchuck hepatitis virus posttranscriptional regulatory element
   8029..8094    +  CDS            nef (fragment): NEF_HV1Z2 - Experimental evidence at protein level: Swiss-Prot protein existence level 1. Extracellular Nef protein targets CD4(+) T-lymphocytes for apoptosis by interacting with CXCR4 surface receptors. From Human immunodeficiency virus type 1 group M subtype D (isolate Z2/CDC-Z34) (HIV-1).
   8096..8329    +  LTR            3' LTR (ΔU3): self-inactivating 3' long terminal repeat (LTR) from HIV-1
   8534..8638    +  promoter       AmpR promoter: bla
   8639..9499    +  CDS            AmpR: β-lactamase; bla; confers resistance to ampicillin, carbenicillin, and related antibiotics
   9670..10258   +  rep_origin     ori: high-copy-number ColE1/pMB1/pBR322/pUC origin of replication
  10441..10495   +  CDS            lacI (fragment): lac repressor; lacI; The lac repressor binds to the lac operator to inhibit transcription in E. coli. This inhibition can be relieved by adding lactose or isopropyl-β-D-thiogalactopyranoside (IPTG).
  10501..10594   +  rep_origin     SV40 ori (fragment): SV40 origin of replication
  10619..10656   +  CDS            lacI (fragment): lac repressor; lacI; The lac repressor binds to the lac operator to inhibit transcription in E. coli. This inhibition can be relieved by adding lactose or isopropyl-β-D-thiogalactopyranoside (IPTG).
  10669..10690   +  protein_bind   CAP binding site: CAP binding activates transcription in the presence of cAMP. E. coli catabolite activator protein
  10705..10735   +  promoter       lac promoter: promoter for the E. coli lac operon
  10739..10761   +  protein_bind   lac operator (fragment): The lac repressor binds to the lac operator to inhibit transcription in E. coli. This inhibition can be relieved by adding lactose or isopropyl-β-D-thiogalactopyranoside (IPTG). lac repressor encoded by lacI
  10793..10876   +  polyA_signal   SV40 poly(A) signal (fragment): SV40 polyadenylation signal
  11043..11372   +  CDS            nef (fragment): NEF_HV1BR - Experimental evidence at protein level: Swiss-Prot protein existence level 1. Extracellular Nef protein targets CD4(+) T-lymphocytes for apoptosis by interacting with CXCR4 surface receptors (PubMed:14990729). From Human immunodeficiency virus type 1 group M subtype B (isolate BRU/LAI) (HIV-1).
  11420..11677   +  LTR            5' LTR (truncated): truncated 5' long terminal repeat (LTR) from HIV-1
  11724..33      +  misc_feature   HIV-1 Ψ (across the origin): packaging signal of human immunodeficiency virus type 1
>Addgene plasmid #116486 | pHAGE-PIK3CA-E545Q | addgene full sequence | sequence record 237711 | Addgene NGS Result
GGCTAGAAGGAGAGAGATGGGTGCGAGAGCGTCAGTATTAAGCGGGGGAGAATTAGATCGCGATGGGAAA
AAATTCGGTTAAGGCCAGGGGGAAAGAAAAAATATAAATTAAAACATATAGTATGGGCAAGCAGGGAGCT
AGAACGATTCGCAGTTAATCCTGGCCTGTTAGAAACATCAGAAGGCTGTAGACAAATACTGGGACAGCTA
CAACCATCCCTTCAGACAGGATCAGAAGAACTTAGATCATTATATAATACAGTAGCAACCCTCTATTGTG
TGCATCAAAGGATAGAGATAAAAGACACCAAGGAAGCTTTAGACAAGATAGAGGAAGAGCAAAACAAAAG
TAAGACCACCGCACAGCAAGCGGCCGGCCGCTGATCTTCAGACCTGGAGGAGGAGATATGAGGGACAATT
GGAGAAGTGAATTATATAAATATAAAGTAGTAAAAATTGAACCATTAGGAGTAGCACCCACCAAGGCAAA
GAGAAGAGTGGTGCAGAGAGAAAAAAGAGCAGTGGGAATAGGAGCTTTGTTCCTTGGGTTCTTGGGAGCA
GCAGGAAGCACTATGGGCGCAGCGTCAATGACGCTGACGGTACAGGCCAGACAATTATTGTCTGGTATAG
TGCAGCAGCAGAACAATTTGCTGAGGGCTATTGAGGCGCAACAGCATCTGTTGCAACTCACAGTCTGGGG
CATCAAGCAGCTCCAGGCAAGAATCCTGGCTGTGGAAAGATACCTAAAGGATCAACAGCTCCTGGGGATT
TGGGGTTGCTCTGGAAAACTCATTTGCACCACTGCTGTGCCTTGGAATGCTAGTTGGAGTAATAAATCTC
TGGAACAGATTTGGAATCACACGACCTGGATGGAGTGGGACAGAGAAATTAACAATTACACAAGCTTAAT
ACACTCCTTAATTGAAGAATCGCAAAACCAGCAAGAAAAGAATGAACAAGAATTATTGGAATTAGATAAA
TGGGCAAGTTTGTGGAATTGGTTTAACATAACAAATTGGCTGTGGTATATAAAATTATTCATAATGATAG
TAGGAGGCTTGGTAGGTTTAAGAATAGTTTTTGCTGTACTTTCTATAGTGAATAGAGTTAGGCAGGGATA
TTCACCATTATCGTTTCAGACCCACCTCCCAACCCCGAGGGGACCCGACAGGCCCGAAGGAATAGAAGAA
GAAGGTGGAGAGAGAGACAGAGACAGATCCATTCGATTAGTGAACGGATCTCGACGGTATCGCCGAATTC
ACAAATGGCAGTATTCATCCACAATTTTAAAAGAAAAGGGGGGATTGGGGGGTACAGTGCAGGGGAAAGA
ATAGTAGACATAATAGCAACAGACATACAAACTAAAGAATTACAAAAACAAATTACAAAAATTCAAAATT
TTCGGGTTTATTACAGGGACAGCAGAGATCCAGTTTGGACTAGTCGTGAGGCTCCGGTGCCCGTCAGTGG
GCAGAGCGCACATCGCCCACAGTCCCCGAGAAGTTGGGGGGAGGGGTCGGCAATTGAACCGGTGCCTAGA
GAAGGTGGCGCGGGGTAAACTGGGAAAGTGATGTCGTGTACTGGCTCCGCCTTTTTCCCGAGGGTGGGGG
AGAACCGTATATAAGTGCAGTAGTCGCCGTGAACGTTCTTTTTCGCAACGGGTTTGCCGCCAGAACACAG
GTAAGTGCCGTGTGTGGTTCCCGCGGGCCTGGCCTCTTTACGGGTTATGGCCCTTGCGTGCCTTGAATTA
CTTCCACCTGGCTGCAGTACGTGATTCTTGATCCCGAGCTTCGGGTTGGAAGTGGGTGGGAGAGTTCGAG
GCCTTGCGCTTAAGGAGCCCCTTCGCCTCGTGCTTGAGTTGAGGCCTGGCCTGGGCGCTGGGGCCGCCGC
GTGCGAATCTGGTGGCACCTTCGCGCCTGTCTCGCTGCTTTCGATAAGTCTCTAGCCATTTAAAATTTTT
GATGACCTGCTGCGACGCTTTTTTTCTGGCAAGATAGTCTTGTAAATGCGGGCCAAGATCTGCACACTGG
TATTTCGGTTTTTGGGGCCGCGGGCGGCGACGGGGCCCGTGCGTCCCAGCGCACATGTTCGGCGAGGCGG
GGCCTGCGAGCGCGGCCACCGAGAATCGGACGGGGGTAGTCTCAAGCTGGCCGGCCTGCTCTGGTGCCTG
GCCTCGCGCCGCCGTGTATCGCCCCGCCCTGGGCGGCAAGGCTGGCCCGGTCGGCACCAGTTGCGTGAGC
GGAAAGATGGCCGCTTCCCGGCCCTGCTGCAGGGAGCTCAAAATGGAGGACGCGGCGCTCGGGAGAGCGG
GCGGGTGAGTCACCCACACAAAGGAAAAGGGCCTTTCCGTCCTCAGCCGTCGCTTCATGTGACTCCACGG
AGTACCGGGCGCCGTCCAGGCACCTCGATTAGTTCTCGAGCTTTTGGAGTACGTCGTCTTTAGGTTGGGG
GGAGGGGTTTTATGCGATGGAGTTTCCCCACACTGAGTGGGTGGAGACTGAAGTTAGGCCAGCTTGGCAC
TTGATGTAATTCTCCTTGGAATTTGCCCTTTTTGAGTTTGGATCTTGGTTCATTCTCAAGCCTCAGACAG
TGGTTCAAAGTTTTTTTCTTCCATTTCAGGTGTCGTGAAGCGGCCCTGCAGATATCAACAAGTTTGTACA
AAAAAGCAGGCACCATGCCTCCAAGACCATCATCAGGTGAACTGTGGGGCATCCACTTGATGCCCCCAAG
AATCCTAGTAGAATGTTTACTACCAAATGGAATGATAGTGACTTTAGAATGCCTCCGTGAGGCTACATTA
ATAACCATAAAGCATGAACTATTTAAAGAAGCAAGAAAATACCCCCTCCATCAACTTCTTCAAGATGAAT
CTTCTTACATTTTCGTAAGTGTTACTCAAGAAGCAGAAAGGGAAGAATTTTTTGATGAAACAAGACGACT
TTGTGACCTTCGGCTTTTTCAACCCTTTTTAAAAGTAATTGAACCAGTAGGCAACCGTGAAGAAAAGATC
CTCAATCGAGAAATTGGTTTTGCTATCGGCATGCCAGTGTGTGAATTTGATATGGTTAAAGATCCAGAAG
TACAGGACTTCCGAAGAAATATTCTGAACGTTTGTAAAGAAGCTGTGGATCTTAGGGACCTCAATTCACC
TCATAGTAGAGCAATGTATGTCTATCCTCCAAATGTAGAATCTTCACCAGAATTGCCAAAGCACATATAT
AATAAATTAGATAAAGGGCAAATAATAGTGGTGATCTGGGTAATAGTTTCTCCAAATAATGACAAGCAGA
AGTATACTCTGAAAATCAACCATGACTGTGTACCAGAACAAGTAATTGCTGAAGCAATCAGGAAAAAAAC
TCGAAGTATGTTGCTATCCTCTGAACAACTAAAACTCTGTGTTTTAGAATATCAGGGCAAGTATATTTTA
AAAGTGTGTGGATGTGATGAATACTTCCTAGAAAAATATCCTCTGAGTCAGTATAAGTATATAAGAAGCT
GTATAATGCTTGGGAGGATGCCCAATTTGATGTTGATGGCTAAAGAAAGCCTTTATTCTCAACTGCCAAT
GGACTGTTTTACAATGCCATCTTATTCCAGACGCATTTCCACAGCTACACCATATATGAATGGAGAAACA
TCTACAAAATCCCTTTGGGTTATAAATAGTGCACTCAGAATAAAAATTCTTTGTGCAACCTACGTGAATG
TAAATATTCGAGACATTGATAAGATCTATGTTCGAACAGGTATCTACCATGGAGGAGAACCCTTATGTGA
CAATGTGAACACTCAAAGAGTACCTTGTTCCAATCCCAGGTGGAATGAATGGCTGAATTATGATATATAC
ATTCCTGATCTTCCTCGTGCTGCTCGACTTTGCCTTTCCATTTGCTCTGTTAAAGGCCGAAAGGGTGCTA
AAGAGGAACACTGTCCATTGGCATGGGGAAATATAAACTTGTTTGATTACACAGACACTCTAGTATCTGG
AAAAATGGCTTTGAATCTTTGGCCAGTACCTCATGGATTAGAAGATTTGCTGAACCCTATTGGTGTTACT
GGATCAAATCCAAATAAAGAAACTCCATGCTTAGAGTTGGAGTTTGACTGGTTCAGCAGTGTGGTAAAGT
TCCCAGATATGTCAGTGATTGAAGAGCATGCCAATTGGTCTGTATCCCGAGAAGCAGGATTTAGCTATTC
CCACGCAGGACTGAGTAACAGACTAGCTAGAGACAATGAATTAAGGGAAAATGACAAAGAACAGCTCAAA
GCAATTTCTACACGAGATCCTCTCTCTGAAATCACTCAGCAGGAGAAAGATTTTCTATGGAGTCACAGAC
ACTATTGTGTAACTATCCCCGAAATTCTACCCAAATTGCTTCTGTCTGTTAAATGGAATTCTAGAGATGA
AGTAGCCCAGATGTATTGCTTGGTAAAAGATTGGCCTCCAATCAAACCTGAACAGGCTATGGAACTTCTG
GACTGTAATTACCCAGATCCTATGGTTCGAGGTTTTGCTGTTCGGTGCTTGGAAAAATATTTAACAGATG
ACAAACTTTCTCAGTATTTAATTCAGCTAGTACAGGTCCTAAAATATGAACAATATTTGGATAACTTGCT
TGTGAGATTTTTACTGAAGAAAGCATTGACTAATCAAAGGATTGGGCACTTTTTCTTTTGGCATTTAAAA
TCTGAGATGCACAATAAAACAGTTAGCCAGAGGTTTGGCCTGCTTTTGGAGTCCTATTGTCGTGCATGTG
GGATGTATTTGAAGCACCTGAATAGGCAAGTCGAGGCAATGGAAAAGCTCATTAACTTAACTGACATTCT
CAAACAGGAGAAGAAGGATGAAACACAAAAGGTACAGATGAAGTTTTTAGTTGAGCAAATGAGGCGACCA
GATTTCATGGATGCTCTACAGGGCTTTCTGTCTCCTCTAAACCCTGCTCATCAACTAGGAAACCTCAGGC
TTGAAGAGTGTCGAATTATGTCCTCTGCAAAAAGGCCACTGTGGTTGAATTGGGAGAACCCAGACATCAT
GTCAGAGTTACTGTTTCAGAACAATGAGATCATCTTTAAAAATGGGGATGATTTACGGCAAGATATGCTA
ACACTTCAAATTATTCGTATTATGGAAAATATCTGGCAAAATCAAGGTCTTGATCTTCGAATGTTACCTT
ATGGTTGTCTGTCAATCGGTGACTGTGTGGGACTTATTGAGGTGGTGCGAAATTCTCACACTATTATGCA
AATTCAGTGCAAAGGCGGCTTGAAAGGTGCACTGCAGTTCAACAGCCACACACTACATCAGTGGCTCAAA
GACAAGAACAAAGGAGAAATATATGATGCAGCCATTGACCTGTTTACACGTTCATGTGCTGGATACTGTG
TAGCTACCTTCATTTTGGGAATTGGAGATCGTCACAATAGTAACATCATGGTGAAAGACGATGGACAACT
GTTTCATATAGATTTTGGACACTTTTTGGATCACAAGAAGAAAAAATTTGGTTATAAACGAGAACGTGTG
CCATTTGTTTTGACACAGGATTTCTTAATAGTGATTAGTAAAGGAGCCCAAGAATGCACAAAGACAAGAG
AATTTGAGAGGTTTCAGGAGATGTGTTACAAGGCTTATCTAGCTATTCGACAGCATGCCAATCTCTTCAT
AAATCTTTTCTCAATGATGCTTGGCTCTGGAATGCCAGAACTACAATCTTTTGATGACATTGCATACATT
CGAAAGACCCTAGCCTTAGATAAAACTGAGCAAGAGGCTTTGGAGTATTTCATGAAACAAATGAATGATG
CACATCATGGTGGCTGGACAACAAAAATGGATTGGATCTTCCACACAATTAAACAGCATGCATTGAACTA
GAACCCAGCTTTCTTGTACAAAGTGGTGATATCCAATTAACCCTCACTAAAGGAATAGATAAGATTGATT
GTGTTTGCCCTATAGTGAGTCGTATTACCACCCAACTTTTCTATACAAAGTGGTTGATATCCAGCACAGT
GGCGGCCGCTCGAGTCTAGAGGGCCCGCGGTTCGAAGGTAAGCCTATCCCTAACCCTCTCCTCGGTCTCG
ATTCTACGCGTACCGGTTAGTAATGAGATCCCTCCCCCCCCCCTAACGTTACTGGCCGAAGCCGCTTGGA
ATAAGGCCGGTGTGCGTTTGTCTATATGTTATTTTCCACCATATTGCCGTCTTTTGGCAATGTGAGGGCC
CGGAAACCTGGCCCTGTCTTCTTGACGAGCATTCCTAGGGGTCTTTCCCCTCTCGCCAAAGGAATGCAAG
GTCTGTTGAATGTCGTGAAGGAAGCAGTTCCTCTGGAAGCTTCTTGAAGACAAACAACGTCTGTAGCGAC
CCTTTGCAGGCAGCGGAACCCCCCACCTGGCGACAGGTGCCTCTGCGGCCAAAAGCCACGTGTATAAGAT
ACACCTGCAAAGGCGGCACAACCCCAGTGCCACGTTGTGAGTTGGATAGTTGTGGAAAGAGTCAAATGGC
TCTCCTCAAGCGTATTCAACAAGGGGCTGAAGGATGCCCAGAAGGTACCCCATTGTATGGGATCTGATCT
GGGGCCTCGGTGCACATGCTTTACATGTGTTTAGTCGAGGTTAAAAAAACGTCTAGGCCCCCCGAACCAC
GGGGACGTGGTTTTCCTTTGAAAAACACGATGATAATATGGCCACACATATGGTGAGCAAGGGCGAGGAG
CTGTTCACCGGGGTGGTGCCCATCCTGGTCGAGCTGGACGGCGACGTAAACGGCCACAAGTTCAGCGTGT
CCGGCGAGGGCGAGGGCGATGCCACCTACGGCAAGCTGACCCTGAAGTTCATCTGCACCACCGGCAAGCT
GCCCGTGCCCTGGCCCACCCTCGTGACCACCCTGACCTACGGCGTGCAGTGCTTCAGCCGCTACCCCGAC
CACATGAAGCAGCACGACTTCTTCAAGTCCGCCATGCCCGAAGGCTACGTCCAGGAGCGCACCATCTTCT
TCAAGGACGACGGCAACTACAAGACCCGCGCCGAGGTGAAGTTCGAGGGCGACACCCTGGTGAACCGCAT
CGAGCTGAAGGGCATCGACTTCAAGGAGGACGGCAACATCCTGGGGCACAAGCTGGAGTACAACTACAAC
AGCCACAACGTCTATATCATGGCCGACAAGCAGAAGAACGGCATCAAGGTGAACTTCAAGATCCGCCACA
ACATCGAGGACGGCAGCGTGCAGCTCGCCGACCACTACCAGCAGAACACCCCCATCGGCGACGGCCCCGT
GCTGCTGCCCGACAACCACTACCTGAGCACCCAGTCCGCCCTGAGCAAAGACCCCAACGAGAAGCGCGAT
CACATGGTCCTGCTGGAGTTCGTGACCGCCGCCGGGATCACTCTCGGCATGGACGAGCTGTACAAGTAAA
TCGATAGATCCTAATCAACCTCTGGATTACAAAATTTGTGAAAGATTGACTGGTATTCTTAACTATGTTG
CTCCTTTTACGCTATGTGGATACGCTGCTTTAATGCCTTTGTATCATGCTATTGCTTCCCGTATGGCTTT
CATTTTCTCCTCCTTGTATAAATCCTGGTTGCTGTCTCTTTATGAGGAGTTGTGGCCCGTTGTCAGGCAA
CGTGGCGTGGTGTGCACTGTGTTTGCTGACGCAACCCCCACTGGTTGGGGCATTGCCACCACCTGTCAGC
TCCTTTCCGGGACTTTCGCTTTCCCCCTCCCTATTGCCACGGCGGAACTCATCGCCGCCTGCCTTGCCCG
CTGCTGGACAGGGGCTCGGCTGTTGGGCACTGACAATTCCGTGGTGTTGTCGGGGAAATCATCGTCCTTT
CCTTGGCTGCTCGCCTGTGTTGCCACCTGGATTCTGCGCGGGACGTCCTTCTGCTACGTCCCTTCGGCCC
TCAATCCAGCGGACCTTCCTTCCCGCGGCCTGCTGCCGGCTCTGCGGCCTCTTCCGCGTCTTCGCCTTCG
CCCTCAGACGAGTCGGATCTCCCTTTGGGCCGCCTCCCCGCCTGAGATCCTTTAAGACCAATGACTTACA
AGGCAGCTGTAGATCTTAGCCACTTTTTAAAAGAAAAGGGGGGACTGGAAGGGCTAATTCACTCCCAACG
AAGACAAGATCTGCTTTTTGCTTGTACTGGGTCTCTCTGGTTAGACCAGATCTGAGCCTGGGAGCTCTCT
GGCTAACTAGGGAACCCACTGCTTAAGCCTCAATAAAGCTTGCCTTGAGTGCTTCAAGTAGTGTGTGCCC
GTCTGTTGTGTGACTCTGGTAACTAGAGATCCCTCAGACCCTTTTAGTCAGTGTGGAAAATCTCTAGCAG
TAGTAGTTCATGTCATCTTATTATTCAGTATTTATAACTTGCAAAGAAATGAATATCAGAGAGTGAGAGG
CCCGGGTTAATTAAGGAAAGGGCTAGATCATTCTTGAAGACGAAAGGGCCTCGTGATACGCCTATTTTTA
TAGGTTAATGTCATGATAATAATGGTTTCTTAGACGTCAGGTGGCACTTTTCGGGGAAATGTGCGCGGAA
CCCCTATTTGTTTATTTTTCTAAATACATTCAAATATGTATCCGCTCATGAGACAATAACCCTGATAAAT
GCTTCAATAATATTGAAAAAGGAAGAGTATGAGTATTCAACATTTCCGTGTCGCCCTTATTCCCTTTTTT
GCGGCATTTTGCCTTCCTGTTTTTGCTCACCCAGAAACGCTGGTGAAAGTAAAAGATGCTGAAGATCAGT
TGGGTGCACGAGTGGGTTACATCGAACTGGATCTCAACAGCGGTAAGATCCTTGAGAGTTTTCGCCCCGA
AGAACGTTTTCCAATGATGAGCACTTTTAAAGTTCTGCTATGTGGCGCGGTATTATCCCGTGTTGACGCC
GGGCAAGAGCAACTCGGTCGCCGCATACACTATTCTCAGAATGACTTGGTTGAGTACTCACCAGTCACAG
AAAAGCATCTTACGGATGGCATGACAGTAAGAGAATTATGCAGTGCTGCCATAACCATGAGTGATAACAC
TGCGGCCAACTTACTTCTGACAACGATCGGAGGACCGAAGGAGCTAACCGCTTTTTTGCACAACATGGGG
GATCATGTAACTCGCCTTGATCGTTGGGAACCGGAGCTGAATGAAGCCATACCAAACGACGAGCGTGACA
CCACGATGCCTGTAGCAATGGCAACAACGTTGCGCAAACTATTAACTGGCGAACTACTTACTCTAGCTTC
CCGGCAACAATTAATAGACTGGATGGAGGCGGATAAAGTTGCAGGACCACTTCTGCGCTCGGCCCTTCCG
GCTGGCTGGTTTATTGCTGATAAATCTGGAGCCGGTGAGCGTGGGTCTCGCGGTATCATTGCAGCACTGG
GGCCAGATGGTAAGCCCTCCCGTATCGTAGTTATCTACACGACGGGGAGTCAGGCAACTATGGATGAACG
AAATAGACAGATCGCTGAGATAGGTGCCTCACTGATTAAGCATTGGTAACTGTCAGACCAAGTTTACTCA
TATATACTTTAGATTGATTTAAAACTTCATTTTTAATTTAAAAGGATCTAGGTGAAGATCCTTTTTGATA
ATCTCATGACCAAAATCCCTTAACGTGAGTTTTCGTTCCACTGAGCGTCAGACCCCGTAGAAAAGATCAA
AGGATCTTCTTGAGATCCTTTTTTTCTGCGCGTAATCTGCTGCTTGCAAACAAAAAAACCACCGCTACCA
GCGGTGGTTTGTTTGCCGGATCAAGAGCTACCAACTCTTTTTCCGAAGGTAACTGGCTTCAGCAGAGCGC
AGATACCAAATACTGTTCTTCTAGTGTAGCCGTAGTTAGGCCACCACTTCAAGAACTCTGTAGCACCGCC
TACATACCTCGCTCTGCTAATCCTGTTACCAGTGGCTGCTGCCAGTGGCGATAAGTCGTGTCTTACCGGG
TTGGACTCAAGACGATAGTTACCGGATAAGGCGCAGCGGTCGGGCTGAACGGGGGGTTCGTGCACACAGC
CCAGCTTGGAGCGAACGACCTACACCGAACTGAGATACCTACAGCGTGAGCTATGAGAAAGCGCCACGCT
TCCCGAAGGGAGAAAGGCGGACAGGTATCCGGTAAGCGGCAGGGTCGGAACAGGAGAGCGCACGAGGGAG
CTTCCAGGGGGAAACGCCTGGTATCTTTATAGTCCTGTCGGGTTTCGCCACCTCTGACTTGAGCGTCGAT
TTTTGTGATGCTCGTCAGGGGGGCGGAGCCTATGGAAAAACGCCAGCAACGCGGCCTTTTTACGGTTCCT
GGCCTTTTGCTGGCCTTTTGCTCACATGTTCTTTCCTGCGTTATCCCCTGATTCTGTGGATAACCGTATT
ACCGCCTTTGAGTGAGCTGATACCGCTCGCCGCAGCCGAACGACCGAGCGCAGCGAGTCAGTGAGCGAGG
AAGCGGAAGAGCGCCCAATACGCAAACCGCCTCTCCCCGCGCGTTGGCCGATTCATTAATGCAGCAAGCT
CATGGCTGACTAATTTTTTTTATTTATGCAGAGGCCGAGGCCGCCTCGGCCTCTGAGCTATTCCAGAAGT
AGTGAGGAGGCTTTTTTGGAGGCCTAGGCTTTTGCAAAAAGCTCCCCGTGGCACGACAGGTTTCCCGACT
GGAAAGCGGGCAGTGAGCGCAACGCAATTAATGTGAGTTAGCTCACTCATTAGGCACCCCAGGCTTTACA
CTTTATGCTTCCGGCTCGTATGTTGTGTGGAATTGTGAGCGGATAACAATTTCACACAGGAAACAGCTAT
GACATGATTACGAATTTCACAAATAAAGCATTTTTTTCACTGCATTCTAGTTGTGGTTTGTCCAAACTCA
TCAATGTATCTTATCATGTCTGGATCAACTGGATAACTCAAGCTAACCAAAATCATCCCAAACTTCCCAC
CCCATACCCTATTACCACTGCCAATTACCTGTGGTTTCATTTACTCTAAACCTGTGATTCCTCTGAATTA
TTTTCATTTTAAAGAAATTGTATTTGTTAAATATGTACTACAAACTTAGTAGTTGGAAGGGCTAATTCAC
TCCCAAAGAAGACAAGATATCCTTGATCTGTGGATCTACCACACACAAGGCTACTTCCCTGATTAGCAGA
ACTACACACCAGGGCCAGGGGTCAGATATCCACTGACCTTTGGATGGTGCTACAAGCTAGTACCAGTTGA
GCCAGATAAGGTAGAAGAGGCCAATAAAGGAGAGAACACCAGCTTGTTACACCCTGTGAGCCTGCATGGG
ATGGATGACCCGGAGAGAGAAGTGTTAGAGTGGAGGTTTGACAGCCGCCTAGCATTTCATCACGTGGCCC
GAGAGCTGCATCCGGAGTACTTCAAGAACTGCTGATATCGAGCTTGCTACAAGGGACTTTCCGCTGGGGA
CTTTCCAGGGAGGCGTGGCCTGGGCGGGACTGGGGAGTGGCGAGCCCTCAGATCCTGCATATAAGCAGCT
GCTTTTTGCCTGTACTGGGTCTCTCTGGTTAGACCAGATCTGAGCCTGGGAGCTCTCTGGCTAACTAGGG
AACCCACTGCTTAAGCCTCAATAAAGCTTGCCTTGAGTGCTTCAAGTAGTGTGTGCCCGTCTGTTGTGTG
ACTCTGGTAACTAGAGATCCCTCAGACCCTTTTAGTCAGTGTGGAAAATCTCTAGCAGTGGCGCCCGAAC
AGGGACTTGAAAGCGAAAGGGAAACCAGAGGAGCTCTCTCGACGCAGGACTCGGCTTGCTGAAGCGCGCA
CGGCAAGAGGCGAGGGGCGGCGACTGGTGAGTACGCCAAAAATTTTGACTAGCGGA
