>Addgene plasmid #116486 | pHAGE-PIK3CA-E545Q | depositor partial sequence | sequence record 219360 | insert
ATGCCTCCACGACCATCATCAGGTGAACTGTGGGGCATCCACTTGATGCCCCCAAGAATCCTAGTAGAAT
GTTTACTACCAAATGGAATGATAGTGACTTTAGAATGCCTCCGTGAGGCTACATTAATAACCATAAAGCA
TGAACTATTTAAAGAAGCAAGAAAATACCCCCTCCATCAACTTCTTCAAGATGAATCTTCTTACATTTTC
GTAAGTGTTACTCAAGAAGCAGAAAGGGAAGAATTTTTTGATGAAACAAGACGACTTTGTGACCTTCGGC
TTTTTCAACCCTTTTTAAAAGTAATTGAACCAGTAGGCAACCGTGAAGAAAAGATCCTCAATCGAGAAAT
TGGTTTTGCTATCGGCATGCCAGTGTGTGAATTTGATATGGTTAAAGATCCAGAAGTACAGGACTTCCGA
AGAAATATTCTGAACGTTTGTAAAGAAGCTGTGGATCTTAGGGACCTCAATTCACCTCATAGTAGAGCAA
TGTATGTCTATCCTCCAAATGTAGAATCTTCACCAGAATTGCCAAAGCACATATATAATAAATTAGATAA
AGGGCAAATAATAGTGGTGATCTGGGTAATAGTTTCTCCAAATAATGACAAGCAGAAGTATACTCTGAAA
ATCAACCATGACTGTGTACCAGAACAAGTAATTGCTGAAGCAATCAGGAAAAAAACTCGAAGTATGTTGC
TATCCTCTGAACAACTAAAACTCTGTGTTTTAGAATATCAGGGCAAGTATATTTTAAAAGTGTGTGGATG
TGATGAATACTTCCTAGAAAAATATCCTCTGAGTCAGTATAAGTATATAAGAAGCTGTATAATGCTTGGG
AGGATGCCCAATTTGATGTTGATGGCTAAAGAAAGCCTTTATTCTCAACTGCCAATGGACTGTTTTACAA
TGCCATCTTATTCCAGACGCATTTCCACAGCTACACCATATATGAATGGAGAAACATCTACAAAATCCCT
TTGGGTTATAAATAGTGCACTCAGAATAAAAATTCTTTGTGCAACCTACGTGAATGTAAATATTCGAGAC
ATTGATAAGATCTATGTTCGAACAGGTATCTACCATGGAGGAGAACCCTTATGTGACAATGTGAACACTC
AAAGAGTACCTTGTTCCAATCCCAGGTGGAATGAATGGCTGAATTATGATATATACATTCCTGATCTTCC
TCGTGCTGCTCGACTTTGCCTTTCCATTTGCTCTGTTAAAGGCCGAAAGGGTGCTAAAGAGGAACACTGT
CCATTGGCATGGGGAAATATAAACTTGTTTGATTACACAGACACTCTAGTATCTGGAAAAATGGCTTTGA
ATCTTTGGCCAGTACCTCATGGATTAGAAGATTTGCTGAACCCTATTGGTGTTACTGGATCAAATCCAAA
TAAAGAAACTCCATGCTTAGAGTTGGAGTTTGACTGGTTCAGCAGTGTGGTAAAGTTCCCAGATATGTCA
GTGATTGAAGAGCATGCCAATTGGTCTGTATCCCGAGAAGCAGGATTTAGCTATTCCCACGCAGGACTGA
GTAACAGACTAGCTAGAGACAATGAATTAAGGGAAAATGACAAAGAACAGCTCAAAGCAATTTCTACACG
AGATCCTCTCTCTGAAATCACTCAGCAGGAGAAAGATTTTCTATGGAGTCACAGACACTATTGTGTAACT
ATCCCCGAAATTCTACCCAAATTGCTTCTGTCTGTTAAATGGAATTCTAGAGATGAAGTAGCCCAGATGT
ATTGCTTGGTAAAAGATTGGCCTCCAATCAAACCTGAACAGGCTATGGAACTTCTGGACTGTAATTACCC
AGATCCTATGGTTCGAGGTTTTGCTGTTCGGTGCTTGGAAAAATATTTAACAGATGACAAACTTTCTCAG
TATTTAATTCAGCTAGTACAGGTCCTAAAATATGAACAATATTTGGATAACTTGCTTGTGAGATTTTTAC
TGAAGAAAGCATTGACTAATCAAAGGATTGGGCACTTTTTCTTTTGGCATTTAAAATCTGAGATGCACAA
TAAAACAGTTAGCCAGAGGTTTGGCCTGCTTTTGGAGTCCTATTGTCGTGCATGTGGGATGTATTTGAAG
CACCTGAATAGGCAAGTCGAGGCAATGGAAAAGCTCATTAACTTAACTGACATTCTCAAACAGGAGAAGA
AGGATGAAACACAAAAGGTACAGATGAAGTTTTTAGTTGAGCAAATGAGGCGACCAGATTTCATGGATGC
TCTACAGGGCTTTCTGTCTCCTCTAAACCCTGCTCATCAACTAGGAAACCTCAGGCTTGAAGAGTGTCGA
ATTATGTCCTCTGCAAAAAGGCCACTGTGGTTGAATTGGGAGAACCCAGACATCATGTCAGAGTTACTGT
TTCAGAACAATGAGATCATCTTTAAAAATGGGGATGATTTACGGCAAGATATGCTAACACTTCAAATTAT
TCGTATTATGGAAAATATCTGGCAAAATCAAGGTCTTGATCTTCGAATGTTACCTTATGGTTGTCTGTCA
ATCGGTGACTGTGTGGGACTTATTGAGGTGGTGCGAAATTCTCACACTATTATGCAAATTCAGTGCAAAG
GCGGCTTGAAAGGTGCACTGCAGTTCAACAGCCACACACTACATCAGTGGCTCAAAGACAAGAACAAAGG
AGAAATATATGATGCAGCCATTGACCTGTTTACACGTTCATGTGCTGGATACTGTGTAGCTACCTTCATT
TTGGGAATTGGAGATCGTCACAATAGTAACATCATGGTGAAAGACGATGGACAACTGTTTCATATAGATT
TTGGACACTTTTTGGATCACAAGAAGAAAAAATTTGGTTATAAACGAGAACGTGTGCCATTTGTTTTGAC
ACAGGATTTCTTAATAGTGATTAGTAAAGGAGCCCAAGAATGCACAAAGACAAGAGAATTTGAGAGGTTT
CAGGAGATGTGTTACAAGGCTTATCTAGCTATTCGACAGCATGCCAATCTCTTCATAAATCTTTTCTCAA
TGATGCTTGGCTCTGGAATGCCAGAACTACAATCTTTTGATGACATTGCATACATTCGAAAGACCCTAGC
CTTAGATAAAACTGAGCAAGAGGCTTTGGAGTATTTCATGAAACAAATGAATGATGCACATCATGGTGGC
TGGACAACAAAAATGGATTGGATCTTCCACACAATTAAACAGCATGCATTGAACTGA
